>Addgene plasmid #144517 | TFORF3041 | addgene full sequence | sequence record 404208 | Addgene NGS Result
TTAATGTAGTCTTATGCAATACTCTTGTAGTCTTGCAACATGGTAACGATGAGTTAGCAACATGCCTTAC
AAGGAGAGAAAAAGCACCGTGCATGCCGATTGGTGGAAGTAAGGTGGTACGATCGTGCCTTATTAGGAAG
GCAACAGACGGGTCTGACATGGATTGGACGAACCACTGAATTGCCGCATTGCAGAGATATTGTATTTAAG
TGCCTAGCTCGATACATAAACGGGTCTCTCTGGTTAGACCAGATCTGAGCCTGGGAGCTCTCTGGCTAAC
TAGGGAACCCACTGCTTAAGCCTCAATAAAGCTTGCCTTGAGTGCTTCAAGTAGTGTGTGCCCGTCTGTT
GTGTGACTCTGGTAACTAGAGATCCCTCAGACCCTTTTAGTCAGTGTGGAAAATCTCTAGCAGTGGCGCC
CGAACAGGGACTTGAAAGCGAAAGGGAAACCAGAGGAGCTCTCTCGACGCAGGACTCGGCTTGCTGAAGC
GCGCACGGCAAGAGGCGAGGGGCGGCGACTGGTGAGTACGCCAAAAATTTTGACTAGCGGAGGCTAGAAG
GAGAGAGATGGGTGCGAGAGCGTCAGTATTAAGCGGGGGAGAATTAGATCGCGATGGGAAAAAATTCGGT
TAAGGCCAGGGGGAAAGAAAAAATATAAATTAAAACATATAGTATGGGCAAGCAGGGAGCTAGAACGATT
CGCAGTTAATCCTGGCCTGTTAGAAACATCAGAAGGCTGTAGACAAATACTGGGACAGCTACAACCATCC
CTTCAGACAGGATCAGAAGAACTTAGATCATTATATAATACAGTAGCAACCCTCTATTGTGTGCATCAAA
GGATAGAGATAAAAGACACCAAGGAAGCTTTAGACAAGATAGAGGAAGAGCAAAACAAAAGTAAGACCAC
CGCACAGCAAGCGGCCGCTGATCTTCAGACCTGGAGGAGGAGATATGAGGGACAATTGGAGAAGTGAATT
ATATAAATATAAAGTAGTAAAAATTGAACCATTAGGAGTAGCACCCACCAAGGCAAAGAGAAGAGTGGTG
CAGAGAGAAAAAAGAGCAGTGGGAATAGGAGCTTTGTTCCTTGGGTTCTTGGGAGCAGCAGGAAGCACTA
TGGGCGCAGCGTCAATGACGCTGACGGTACAGGCCAGACAATTATTGTCTGGTATAGTGCAGCAGCAGAA
CAATTTGCTGAGGGCTATTGAGGCGCAACAGCATCTGTTGCAACTCACAGTCTGGGGCATCAAGCAGCTC
CAGGCAAGAATCCTGGCTGTGGAAAGATACCTAAAGGATCAACAGCTCCTGGGGATTTGGGGTTGCTCTG
GAAAACTCATTTGCACCACTGCTGTGCCTTGGAATGCTAGTTGGAGTAATAAATCTCTGGAACAGATTTG
GAATCACACGACCTGGATGGAGTGGGACAGAGAAATTAACAATTACACAAGCTTAATACACTCCTTAATT
GAAGAATCGCAAAACCAGCAAGAAAAGAATGAACAAGAATTATTGGAATTAGATAAATGGGCAAGTTTGT
GGAATTGGTTTAACATAACAAATTGGCTGTGGTATATAAAATTATTCATAATGATAGTAGGAGGCTTGGT
AGGTTTAAGAATAGTTTTTGCTGTACTTTCTATAGTGAATAGAGTTAGGCAGGGATATTCACCATTATCG
TTTCAGACCCACCTCCCAACCCCGAGGGGACCCATGCATTGCATCTCAATTAGTCAGCAACCAGGTGTGG
AAAGTCCCCAGGCTCCCCAGCAGGCAGAAGTATGCAAAGCATGCGTCTCAATTAGTCAGCAACCATAGTC
CCGCCCCTAACTCCGCCCATCCCGCCCCTAACTCCGCCCAGTTCCGCCCATTCTCCGCCCCATGGCTGAC
TAATTTTTTTTATTTATGCAGAGGCCGAGGCCGCCTCGGCCTCTGAGCTATTCCAGAAGTAGTGAGGAGG
CTTTTTTGGAGGCCTAGGCTTTTGCAAAAAGCTTTCTAGAGGTACCACCGGAGCTTACCATGACCGAGTA
CAAGCCCACGGTGCGCCTCGCCACCCGCGACGACGTCCCCAGGGCCGTACGCACCCTCGCCGCCGCGTTC
GCCGACTACCCCGCCACGCGCCACACCGTCGATCCGGACCGCCACATCGAGCGGGTCACCGAGCTGCAAG
AACTCTTCCTCACGCGCGTCGGGCTCGACATCGGCAAGGTGTGGGTCGCGGACGACGGCGCCGCCGTGGC
GGTCTGGACCACGCCGGAGAGCGTCGAAGCGGGGGCGGTGTTCGCCGAGATCGGCCCGCGCATGGCCGAG
TTGAGCGGTTCCCGGCTGGCCGCGCAGCAACAGATGGAAGGCCTCCTGGCGCCGCACCGGCCCAAGGAGC
CCGCGTGGTTCCTGGCCACCGTCGGCGTCTCGCCCGACCACCAGGGCAAGGGTCTGGGCAGCGCCGTCGT
GCTCCCCGGAGTGGAGGCGGCCGAGCGCGCCGGGGTGCCCGCCTTCCTGGAGACCTCCGCGCCCCGCAAC
CTCCCCTTCTACGAGCGGCTCGGCTTCACCGTCACCGCCGACGTCGAGGTGCCCGAAGGACCGCGCACCT
GGTGCATGACCCGCAAGCCCGGTGCCAGTTAACGAATTCTAGATCTTGAGACAAATGGCAGTATTCATCC
ACAATTTTAAAAGAAAAGGGGGGATTGGGGGGTACAGTGCAGGGGAAAGAATAGTAGACATAATAGCAAC
AGACATACAAACTAAAGAATTACAAAAACAAATTACAAAAATTCAAAATTTTCGGGTTTATTACAGGGAC
AGCAGAGATCCACTTTGGCGCCGGCTCGAGGCCTGCAGGTGCAAAGATGGATAAAGTTTTAAACAGAGAG
GAATCTTTGCAGCTAATGGACCTTCTAGGTCTTGAAAGGAGTGGGAATTGGCTCCGGTGCCCGTCAGTGG
GCAGAGCGCACATCGCCCACAGTCCCCGAGAAGTTGGGGGGAGGGGTCGGCAATTGAACCGGTGCCTAGA
GAAGGTGGCGCGGGGTAAACTGGGAAAGTGATGTCGTGTACTGGCTCCGCCTTTTTCCCGAGGGTGGGGG
AGAACCGTATATAAGTGCAGTAGTCGCCGTGAACGTTCTTTTTCGCAACGGGTTTGCCGCCAGAACACAG
GTAAGTGCCGTGTGTGGTTCCCGCGGGCCTGGCCTCTTTACGGGTTATGGCCCTTGCGTGCCTTGAATTA
CTTCCACCTGGCTGCAGTACGTGATTCTTGATCCCGAGCTTCGGGTTGGAAGTGGGTGGGAGAGTTCGAG
GCCTTGCGCTTAAGGAGCCCCTTCGCCTCGTGCTTGAGTTGAGGCCTGGCCTGGGCGCTGGGGCCGCCGC
GTGCGAATCTGGTGGCACCTTCGCGCCTGTCTCGCTGCTTTCGATAAGTCTCTAGCCATTTAAAATTTTT
GATGACCTGCTGCGACGCTTTTTTTCTGGCAAGATAGTCTTGTAAATGCGGGCCAAGATCTGCACACTGG
TATTTCGGTTTTTGGGGCCGCGGGCGGCGACGGGGCCCGTGCGTCCCAGCGCACATGTTCGGCGAGGCGG
GGCCTGCGAGCGCGGCCACCGAGAATCGGACGGGGGTAGTCTCAAGCTGGCCGGCCTGCTCTGGTGCCTG
GCCTCGCGCCGCCGTGTATCGCCCCGCCCTGGGCGGCAAGGCTGGCCCGGTCGGCACCAGTTGCGTGAGC
GGAAAGATGGCCGCTTCCCGGCCCTGCTGCAGGGAGCTCAAAATGGAGGACGCGGCGCTCGGGAGAGCGG
GCGGGTGAGTCACCCACACAAAGGAAAAGGGCCTTTCCGTCCTCAGCCGTCGCTTCATGTGACTCCACGG
AGTACCGGGCGCCGTCCAGGCACCTCGATTAGTTCTCGAGCTTTTGGAGTACGTCGTCTTTAGGTTGGGG
GGAGGGGTTTTATGCGATGGAGTTTCCCCACACTGAGTGGGTGGAGACTGAAGTTAGGCCAGCTTGGCAC
TTGATGTAATTCTCCTTGGAATTTGCCCTTTTTGAGTTTGGATCTTGGTTCATTCTCAAGCCTCAGACAG
TGGTTCAAAGTTTTTTTCTTCCATTTCAGGTGTCGTGAGGCTAGCATCGATTGATCAACAAGTTTGTACA
AAAAAGTTGGCATGGCGCTACCAGGCTCCTCACAGGACCAGGCCTGGAGCCTGGAGCCTCCGGCTGCCAC
GGCTGCTGCCTCCTCATCTTCGGGACCCCAGGAGCGGGAGGGCGCTGGGAGCCCCGCGGCCCCCGGGACG
CTGCCCCTGGAGAAGGTGAAGCGGCCGATGAACGCGTTCATGGTGTGGAGCTCCGCTCAGCGCCGCCAGA
TGGCGCAGCAGAACCCCAAGATGCACAACTCCGAGATCTCCAAGCGCCTGGGCGCGCAGTGGAAGCTGCT
GGACGAGGACGAGAAGCGGCCCTTCGTGGAGGAGGCCAAGCGGCTCCGCGCCCGACACCTGCGCGACTAC
CCCGACTACAAGTACCGGCCTCGGCGCAAGGCCAAGAGCTCGGGCGCCGGACCTTCCCGCTGCGGACAGG
GAAGAGGCAACCTGGCCAGCGGCGGCCCGCTCTGGGGGCCGGGGTACGCGACCACCCAACCGAGCAGAGG
CTTTGGGTACAGACCCCCCAGCTACTCGACAGCCTACCTGCCTGGCAGCTATGGCTCTTCCCACTGCAAA
CTGGAAGCCCCCTCACCGTGCTCCCTCCCTCAGAGTGACCCTAGGCTCCAGGGGGAACTGCTGCCCACCT
ATACCCACTACCTGCCCCCTGGCTCTCCCACTCCATACAACCCTCCCCTTGCTGGTGCCCCCATGCCCCT
AACCCACCTCTACCCAACTTTCTTGTACAAAGTGGTTGATATCGGTAAGCCTATCCCTAACCCTCTCCTC
GGTCTCGATTCTACGTAGTAATGAACTAGTCCGTAACTTGAAAGTATTTCGATTTCTTGGCTTTATATAT
CTTGTGGAAAGGACGATAGAGTTTCTAATTTAAAATTTCGACGCGTTAAGTCGACAATCAACCTCTGGAT
TACAAAATTTGTGAAAGATTGACTGGTATTCTTAACTATGTTGCTCCTTTTACGCTATGTGGATACGCTG
CTTTAATGCCTTTGTATCATGCTATTGCTTCCCGTATGGCTTTCATTTTCTCCTCCTTGTATAAATCCTG
GTTGCTGTCTCTTTATGAGGAGTTGTGGCCCGTTGTCAGGCAACGTGGCGTGGTGTGCACTGTGTTTGCT
GACGCAACCCCCACTGGTTGGGGCATTGCCACCACCTGTCAGCTCCTTTCCGGGACTTTCGCTTTCCCCC
TCCCTATTGCCACGGCGGAACTCATCGCCGCCTGCCTTGCCCGCTGCTGGACAGGGGCTCGGCTGTTGGG
CACTGACAATTCCGTGGTGTTGTCGGGGAAATCATCGTCCTTTCCTTGGCTGCTCGCCTGTGTTGCCACC
TGGATTCTGCGCGGGACGTCCTTCTGCTACGTCCCTTCGGCCCTCAATCCAGCGGACCTTCCTTCCCGCG
GCCTGCTGCCGGCTCTGCGGCCTCTTCCGCGTCTTCGCCTTCGCCCTCAGACGAGTCGGATCTCCCTTTG
GGCCGCCTCCCCGCGTCGACTTTAAGACCAATGACTTACAAGGCAGCTGTAGATCTTAGCCACTTTTTAA
AAGAAAAGGGGGGACTGGAAGGGCTAATTCACTCCCAACGAAGACAAGATCTGCTTTTTGCTTGTACTGG
GTCTCTCTGGTTAGACCAGATCTGAGCCTGGGAGCTCTCTGGCTAACTAGGGAACCCACTGCTTAAGCCT
CAATAAAGCTTGCCTTGAGTGCTTCAAGTAGTGTGTGCCCGTCTGTTGTGTGACTCTGGTAACTAGAGAT
CCCTCAGACCCTTTTAGTCAGTGTGGAAAATCTCTAGCAGTACGTATAGTAGTTCATGTCATCTTATTAT
TCAGTATTTATAACTTGCAAAGAAATGAATATCAGAGAGTGAGAGGAACTTGTTTATTGCAGCTTATAAT
GGTTACAAATAAAGCAATAGCATCACAAATTTCACAAATAAAGCATTTTTTTCACTGCATTCTAGTTGTG
GTTTGTCCAAACTCATCAATGTATCTTATCATGTCTGGCTCTAGCTATCCCGCCCCTAACTCCGCCCATC
CCGCCCCTAACTCCGCCCAGTTCCGCCCATTCTCCGCCCCATGGCTGACTAATTTTTTTTATTTATGCAG
AGGCCGAGGCCGCCTCGGCCTCTGAGCTATTCCAGAAGTAGTGAGGAGGCTTTTTTGGAGGCCTAGGGAC
GTACCCAATTCGCCCTATAGTGAGTCGTATTACGCGCGCTCACTGGCCGTCGTTTTACAACGTCGTGACT
GGGAAAACCCTGGCGTTACCCAACTTAATCGCCTTGCAGCACATCCCCCTTTCGCCAGCTGGCGTAATAG
CGAAGAGGCCCGCACCGATCGCCCTTCCCAACAGTTGCGCAGCCTGAATGGCGAATGGG
[124 nt withheld, positions 6500-6623]
C
[91 nt withheld, positions 6625-6715]
A
[49 nt withheld, positions 6717-6765]
CCTTTGACGTTGGAGTCCACGTTCTTT
[37 nt withheld, positions 6793-6829]
ACCCTATCTCGGTCTATTCTTTTGATTTATAAGGGATTTTGCCGATTTCGGCCTATTGGTTAAAAAATGA
GCTGATTTAACAAAAATTTAACGCGAATTTTAACAAAATATTAACGCTTACAATTTAGGTGGCACTTTTC
GGGGAAATGTGCGCGGAACCCCTATTTGTTTATTTTTCTAAATACATTCAAATATGTATCCGCTCATGAG
ACAATAACCCTGATAAATGCTTCAATAATATTGAAAAAGGAAGAGTATGAGTATTCAACATTTCCGTGTC
GCCCTTATTCCCTTTTTTGCGGCATTTTGCCTTCCTGTTTTTGCTCACCCAGAAACGCTGGTGAAAGTAA
AAGATGCTGAAGATCAGTTGGGTGCACGAGTGGGTTACATCGAACTGGATCTCAACAGCGGTAAGATCCT
TGAGAGTTTTCGCCCCGAAGAACGTTTTCCAATGATGAGCACTTTTAAAGTTCTGCTATGTGGCGCGGTA
TTATCCCGTATTGACGCCGGGCAAGAGCAACTCGGTCGCCGCATACACTATTCTCAGAATGACTTGGTTG
AGTACTCACCAGTCACAGAAAAGCATCTTACGGATGGCATGACAGTAAGAGAATTATGCAGTGCTGCCAT
AACCATGAGTGATAACACTGCGGCCAACTTACTTCTGACAACGATCGGAGGACCGAAGGAGCTAACCGCT
TTTTTGCACAACATGGGGGATCATGTAACTCGCCTTGATCGTTGGGAACCGGAGCTGAATGAAGCCATAC
CAAACGACGAGCGTGACACCACGATGCCTGTAGCAATGGCAACAACGTTGCGCAAACTATTAACTGGCGA
ACTACTTACTCTAGCTTCCCGGCAACAATTAATAGACTGGATGGAGGCGGATAAAGTTGCAGGACCACTT
CTGCGCTCGGCCCTTCCGGCTGGCTGGTTTATTGCTGATAAATCTGGAGCCGGTGAGCGTGGGTCTCGCG
GTATCATTGCAGCACTGGGGCCAGATGGTAAGCCCTCCCGTATCGTAGTTATCTACACGACGGGGAGTCA
GGCAACTATGGATGAACGAAATAGACAGATCGCTGAGATAGGTGCCTCACTGATTAAGCATTGGTAACTG
TCAGACCAAGTTTACTCATATATACTTTAGATTGATTTAAAACTTCATTTTTAATTTAAAAGGATCTAGG
TGAAGATCCTTTTTGATAATCTCATGACCAAAATCCCTTAACGTGAGTTTTCGTTCCACTGAGCGTCAGA
CCCCGTAGAAAAGATCAAAGGATCTTCTTGAGATCCTTTTTTTCTGCGCGTAATCTGCTGCTTGCAAACA
AAAAAACCACCGCTACCAGCGGTGGTTTGTTTGCCGGATCAAGAGCTACCAACTCTTTTTCCGAAGGTAA
CTGGCTTCAGCAGAGCGCAGATACCAAATACTGTTCTTCTAGTGTAGCCGTAGTTAGGCCACCACTTCAA
GAACTCTGTAGCACCGCCTACATACCTCGCTCTGCTAATCCTGTTACCAGTGGCTGCTGCCAGTGGCGAT
AAGTCGTGTCTTACCGGGTTGGACTCAAGACGATAGTTACCGGATAAGGCGCAGCGGTCGGGCTGAACGG
GGGGTTCGTGCACACAGCCCAGCTTGGAGCGAACGACCTACACCGAACTGAGATACCTACAGCGTGAGCT
ATGAGAAAGCGCCACGCTTCCCGAAGGGAGAAAGGCGGACAGGTATCCGGTAAGCGGCAGGGTCGGAACA
GGAGAGCGCACGAGGGAGCTTCCAGGGGGAAACGCCTGGTATCTTTATAGTCCTGTCGGGTTTCGCCACC
TCTGACTTGAGCGTCGATTTTTGTGATGCTCGTCAGGGGGGCGGAGCCTATGGAAAAACGCCAGCAACGC
GGCCTTTTTACGGTTCCTGGCCTTTTGCTGGCCTTTTGCTCACATGTTCTTTCCTGCGTTATCCCCTGAT
TCTGTGGATAACCGTATTACCGCCTTTGAGTGAGCTGATACCGCTCGCCGCAGCCGAACGACCGAGCGCA
GCGAGTCAGTGAGCGAGGAAGCGGAAGAGCGCCCAATACGCAAACCGCCTCTCCCCGCGCGTTGGCCGAT
TCATTAATGCAGCTGGCACGACAGGTTTCCCGACTGGAAAGCGGGCAGTGAGCGCAACGCAATTAATGTG
AGTTAGCTCACTCATTAGGCACCCCAGGCTTTACACTTTATGCTTCCGGCTCGTATGTTGTGTGGAATTG
TGAGCGGATAACAATTTCACACAGGAAACAGCTATGACCATGATTACGCCAAGCGCGCAATTAACCCTCA
CTAAAGGGAACAAAAGCTGGAGCTGCAAGC
Features (pLannotate 1.2.2; 34 found; start..end, strand, type, name):
      5..231     +  promoter       RSV promoter: Rous sarcoma virus enhancer/promoter
    232..412     +  LTR            5' LTR (truncated): truncated 5' long terminal repeat (LTR) from HIV-1
    459..584     +  misc_feature   HIV-1 Ψ: packaging signal of human immunodeficiency virus type 1
    568..931     +  CDS            HIV-1 gag (fragment): gag protein from human immunodeficiency virus 1; gag
   1077..1310    +  misc_feature   RRE: The Rev response element (RRE) of HIV-1 allows for Rev-dependent mRNA export from the nucleus to the cytoplasm.
   1687..1713    +  CDS            Rev (fragment): human immunodeficiency virus 1 (HIV-1) Rev protein; rev; enhances nuclear export of unspliced and incompletely spliced viral mRNAs
   1720..1743    +  promoter       SV40 promoter (fragment): SV40 early promoter
   1744..1815    +  promoter       SV40 promoter (fragment): SV40 enhancer and early promoter
   1839..1974    +  rep_origin     SV40 ori: SV40 origin of replication
   2020..2616    +  CDS            PuroR (fragment): puromycin N-acetyltransferase; pac from Streptomyces; confers resistance to puromycin
   2665..2782    +  misc_feature   cPPT/CTS: central polypurine tract and central termination sequence of HIV-1
   2847..2913    +  CDS            small t antigen (fragment): SV40 (simian virus 40) small t antigen
   2920..4098    +  promoter       EF-1α promoter: strong constitutive promoter for human elongation factor EF-1α
   4119..4136    +  protein_bind   attB1 (fragment): mutant version of attB; core recombination site for the Gateway® BP reaction BP Clonase™
   4142..4840    +  CDS            SOX15: SOX15_HUMAN - Also known as SOX12, SOX20, SOX26, SOX27. Experimental evidence at protein level: Swiss-Prot protein existence level 1. Transcription factor that binds to DNA at the 5'-AACAATG-3' consensus sequence (By similarity). Acts as a transcriptional activator and repressor (By similarity). Binds synergistically with POU5F1 (OCT3/4) to gene promoters (By similarity). Binds to the FOXK1 promoter and recruits FHL3, resulting in transcriptional activation of FOXK1 which leads to myoblast proliferation (By similarity). Acts as an inhibitor of myoblast differentiation via transcriptional repre
   4842..4866    -  protein_bind   attB2: mutant version of attB; recombination site for the Gateway® BP reaction BP Clonase™
   4874..4915    +  CDS            V5 tag: epitope tag from simian virus 5
   4931..4984    +  promoter       U6 promoter (fragment): RNA polymerase III promoter for human U6 snRNA
   5026..5614    +  misc_feature   WPRE: woodchuck hepatitis virus posttranscriptional regulatory element
   5665..5684    +  misc_feature   cPPT/CTS (fragment): central polypurine tract and central termination sequence of HIV-1
   5686..5919    +  LTR            3' LTR (ΔU3): self-inactivating 3' long terminal repeat (LTR) from HIV-1
   5997..6118    +  polyA_signal   SV40 poly(A) signal: SV40 polyadenylation signal
   6158..6293    +  rep_origin     SV40 ori: SV40 origin of replication
   6314..6332    -  promoter       T7 promoter: promoter for bacteriophage T7 RNA polymerase
   6340..6495    +  CDS            lacZα (fragment): LacZα fragment of β-galactosidase; lacZ fragment
   6500..6928    +  rep_origin     f1 ori (sequence partly withheld): f1 bacteriophage origin of replication; arrow indicates direction of (+) strand synthesis
   6981..7085    +  promoter       AmpR promoter: bla
   7086..7946    +  CDS            AmpR: β-lactamase; bla; confers resistance to ampicillin, carbenicillin, and related antibiotics
   8117..8705    +  rep_origin     ori: high-copy-number ColE1/pMB1/pBR322/pUC origin of replication
   8888..8980    +  CDS            lacI (fragment): lac repressor; lacI; The lac repressor binds to the lac operator to inhibit transcription in E. coli. This inhibition can be relieved by adding lactose or isopropyl-β-D-thiogalactopyranoside (IPTG).
   8993..9014    +  protein_bind   CAP binding site: CAP binding activates transcription in the presence of cAMP. E. coli catabolite activator protein
   9029..9059    +  promoter       lac promoter: promoter for the E. coli lac operon
   9067..9083    +  protein_bind   lac operator: The lac repressor binds to the lac operator to inhibit transcription in E. coli. This inhibition can be relieved by adding lactose or isopropyl-β-D-thiogalactopyranoside (IPTG). lac repressor encoded by lacI
   9128..9146    +  promoter       T3 promoter: promoter for bacteriophage T3 RNA polymerase
