[The description below was written by a language model from this plasmid's Addgene catalogue record and pLannotate feature annotations shown in this document.]
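Description:
TFORF3041 is a lentiviral mammalian expression plasmid built on the pLX_TRC317 backbone and carrying the human SOX15 open reading frame. It belongs to a barcoded transcription factor ORF collection designed for overexpression screens. In bacteria it is maintained through a high-copy ColE1/pUC-type origin and selected with ampicillin via the β-lactamase gene. The backbone also carries an f1 origin and remnants of lac and T7/T3 cloning-vector sequence. The depositor warns that the plasmid can recombine, as repeat-containing lentiviral plasmids often do.

The transfer cassette has a third-generation, self-inactivating layout. An RSV promoter drives a truncated HIV-1 5' LTR, followed by the Ψ packaging signal with a gag fragment, the Rev response element, cPPT/CTS, WPRE and a ΔU3 3' LTR, with an SV40 polyadenylation signal downstream. Two expression units sit within this proviral region. The first is an SV40 promoter driving puromycin N-acetyltransferase, which allows selection of transduced mammalian cells. The second is an EF-1α promoter driving SOX15. SOX15 was introduced by Gateway cloning and is flanked by attB1 and attB2 sites, and it is followed by a C-terminal V5 epitope tag for detection. The WPRE boosts transcript stability and expression.

According to the catalogue entry, each construct in the collection carries a unique 24-bp barcode that identifies its transcription factor in pooled screens. The barcode is not annotated in the feature table, so its position is not stated. The short U6 promoter fragment annotated just after the V5 tag is probably only a partial sequence match and not a functional Pol III unit. Typical use is packaging into lentivirus for stable SOX15 overexpression, for example in pooled or arrayed directed-differentiation studies.
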