Addgene plasmid #144517: TFORF3041
Purpose: Lentiviral vector for overexpressing transcription factor ORFs with unique 24-bp barcodes. Barcodes facilitate identification of transcription factors in pooled screens.
Depositing lab: Feng Zhang. Depositing organization: Broad Institute. Publication: A transcription factor atlas of directed differentiation. Joung J, Ma S, Tay T, Geiger-Schuller KR, Kirchgatterer PC, Verdine VK, Guo B, Arias-Garcia MA, Allen WE, Singh A, Kuksenko O, Abudayyeh OO, Gootenberg JS, Fu Z, Macrae RK, Buenrostro JD, Regev A, Zhang F. Cell. 2023 Jan 5;186(1):209-229.e26. doi: 10.1016/j.cell.2022.11.026. PubMed 36608654.
Backbone
  Vector backbone: pLX_TRC317
  Backbone manufacturer: Broad Institute Genetic Perturbation Platform
  Backbone size w/o insert (bp): 8264
  Vector type: Mammalian Expression, Lentiviral
  Selectable markers: Puromycin
Growth in bacteria
  Bacterial resistance: Ampicillin, 100 μg/mL
  Growth temperature: 37°C
  Growth strain: NEB Stable
  Copy number: High Copy
Gene/Insert
  Gene/Insert name: SOX15
  Species: H. sapiens (human)
  Insert size (bp): 905
  Entrez Gene: SOX15 (a.k.a. SOX20, SOX26, SOX27)
  Promoter: EF1a
  Tag / fusion protein: V5 (C terminal on insert)
  Cloning method: Gateway Cloning
  Sequencing primers: 5′ GGGTGGAGACTGAAGTTAGGCCAG; 3′ CACATAGCGTAAAAGGAGCAACATAG
Resource information
  A portion of this plasmid was derived from a plasmid made by: Broad Institute Genetic Perturbation Platform
Terms and licenses: Academic/Nonprofit Terms; Industry Terms: Not Available to Industry
Depositor comments: NM_006942.1 Please test multiple small colonies in case of plasmid recombination. To make this collection available in a timely manner, a portion of this collection was not fully sequenced by Addgene. If an Addgene verified full plasmid sequence is not available, please contact us prior to placing an order to request the full sequence.
How to cite: TFORF3041 was a gift from Feng Zhang (Addgene plasmid # 144517 ; http://n2t.net/addgene:144517 ; RRID:Addgene_144517)
