>Addgene plasmid #144517 | TFORF3041 | depositor partial sequence | sequence record 285666 | Insert
ATCGATTGATCAACAAGTTTGTACAAAAAAGTTGGCATGGCGCTACCAGGCTCCTCACAGGACCAGGCCT
GGAGCCTGGAGCCTCCGGCTGCCACGGCTGCTGCCTCCTCATCTTCGGGACCCCAGGAGCGGGAGGGCGC
TGGGAGCCCCGCGGCCCCCGGGACGCTGCCCCTGGAGAAGGTGAAGCGGCCGATGAACGCGTTCATGGTG
TGGAGCTCCGCTCAGCGCCGCCAGATGGCGCAGCAGAACCCCAAGATGCACAACTCCGAGATCTCCAAGC
GCCTGGGCGCGCAGTGGAAGCTGCTGGACGAGGACGAGAAGCGGCCCTTCGTGGAGGAGGCCAAGCGGCT
CCGCGCCCGACACCTGCGCGACTACCCCGACTACAAGTACCGGCCTCGGCGCAAGGCCAAGAGCTCGGGC
GCCGGACCTTCCCGCTGCGGACAGGGAAGAGGCAACCTGGCCAGCGGCGGCCCGCTCTGGGGGCCGGGGT
ACGCGACCACCCAACCGAGCAGAGGCTTTGGGTACAGACCCCCCAGCTACTCGACAGCCTACCTGCCTGG
CAGCTATGGCTCTTCCCACTGCAAACTGGAAGCCCCCTCACCGTGCTCCCTCCCTCAGAGTGACCCTAGG
CTCCAGGGGGAACTGCTGCCCACCTATACCCACTACCTGCCCCCTGGCTCTCCCACTCCATACAACCCTC
CCCTTGCTGGTGCCCCCATGCCCCTAACCCACCTCTACCCAACTTTCTTGTACAAAGTGGTTGATATCGG
TAAGCCTATCCCTAACCCTCTCCTCGGTCTCGATTCTACGTAGTAATGAACTAGTCCGTAACTTGAAAGT
ATTTCGATTTCTTGGCTTTATATATCTTGTGGAAAGGACGATAGAGTTTCTAATTTAAAATTTCG
