>Addgene plasmid #144517 | TFORF3041 | depositor partial sequence | sequence record 285667 | Barcode
TAGAGTTTCTAATTTAAAATTTCG
